>Addgene plasmid #168840 | pEntry_SARS-CoV-1-Membrane | addgene full sequence | sequence record 479274 | Addgene NGS Result
GACCTACACCGAACTGAGATACCTACAGCGTGAGCTATGAGAAAGCGCCACGCTTCCCGAAGGGAGAAAG
GCGGACAGGTATCCGGTAAGCGGCAGGGTCGGAACAGGAGAGCGCACGAGGGAGCTTCCAGGGGGAAACG
CCTGGTATCTTTATAGTCCTGTCGGGTTTCGCCACCTCTGACTTGAGCGTCGATTTTTGTGATGCTCGTC
AGGGGGGCGGAGCCTATGGAAAAACGCCAGCAACGCGGCCTTTTTACGGTTCCTGGCCTTTTGCTGGCCT
TTTGCTCACATGTTCTTTCCTGCGTTATCCCCTGATTCTGTGGATAACCGTATTACCGCCTTTGAGTGAG
CTGATACCGCTCGCCGCAGCCGAACGACCGAGCGCAGCGAGTCAGTGAGCGAGGAAGCGGAAGAGCGCCC
AATACGCAAACCGCCTCTCCCCGCGCGTTGGCCGATTCATTAATGCAGCTGGCACGACAGGTTTCCCGAC
TGGAAAGCGGGCAGTGAGCGCAACGCAATTAATACGCGTACCGCTAGCCAGGAAGAGTTTGTAGAAACGC
AAAAAGGCCATCCGTCAGGATGGCCTTCTGCTTAGTTTGATGCCTGGCAGTTTATGGCGGGCGTCCTGCC
CGCCACCCTCCGGGCCGTTGCTTCACAACGTTCAAATCCGCTCCCGGCGGATTTGTCCTACTCAGGAGAG
CGTTCACCGACAAACAACAGATAAAACGAAAGGCCCAGTCTTCCGACTGAGCCTTTCGTTTTATTTGATG
CCTGGCAGTTCCCTACTCTCGCGTTAACGCTAGCATGGATGTTTTCCCAGTCACGACGTTGTAAAACGAC
GGCCAGTCTTAAGCTCGGGCCCCAAATAATGATTTTATTTTGACTGATAGTGACCTGTTCGTTGCAACAA
ATTGATGAGCAATGCTTTTTTATAATGCCAACTTTGTACAAAAAAGCAGAAGGGCCGTCAAGGCCAGGAT
CCATGGGATCCGCAGACAACGGTACTATTACCGTTGAGGAGCTTAAACAACTCCTGGAACAATGGAACCT
AGTAATAGGTTTCCTATTCCTAGCCTGGATTATGTTACTACAATTTGCCTATTCTAATCGGAACAGGTTT
TTGTACATAATAAAGCTTGTTTTCCTCTGGCTCTTGTGGCCAGTAACACTTGCTTGTTTTGTGCTTGCTG
CTGTCTACAGAATTAATTGGGTGACTGGCGGGATTGCGATTGCAATGGCTTGTATTGTAGGCTTGATGTG
GCTTAGCTACTTCGTTGCTTCCTTCAGGCTGTTTGCTCGTACCCGCTCAATGTGGTCATTCAACCCAGAA
ACAAACATTCTTCTCAATGTGCCTCTCCGGGGGACAATTGTGACCAGACCGCTCATGGAAAGTGAACTTG
TCATTGGTGCTGTGATCATTCGTGGTCACTTGCGAATGGCCGGACACTCCCTAGGGCGCTGTGACATTAA
GGACCTGCCAAAAGAGATCACTGTGGCTACATCACGAACGCTTTCTTATTACAAATTAGGAGCGTCGCAG
CGTGTAGGCACTGATTCAGGTTTTGCTGCATACAACCGCTACCGTATTGGAAACTATAAATTAAATACAG
ACCACGCCGGTAGCAACGACAATATTGCTTTGCTAGTACAGCTTAATTAAGACGCGATCGCGGCCTCATG
GGCCCAGCTTTCTTGTACAAAGTTGGCATTATAAAAAATAATTGCTCATCAATTTGTTGCAACGAACAGG
TCACTATCAGTCAAAATAAAATCATTATTTGCCATCCAGCTGATATCCCCTATAGTGAGTCGTATTACAT
GGTCATAGCTGTTTCCTGGCAGCTCTGGCCCGTGTCTCAAAATCTCTGATGTTACATTGCACAAGATAAA
AATATATCATCATGCCTCCTCTAGACCAGCCAGGACAGAAATGCCTCGACTTCGCTGCTACCCAAGGTTG
CCGGGTGACGCACACCGTGGAAACGGATGAAGGCACGAACCCAGTGGACATAAGCCTGTTCGGTTCGTAA
GCTGTAATGCAAGTAGCGTATGCGCTCACGCAACTGGTCCAGAACCTTGACCGAACGCAGCGGTGGTAAC
GGCGCAGTGGCGGTTTTCATGGCTTGTTATGACTGTTTTTTTGGGGTACAGTCTATGCCTCGGGCATCCA
AGCAGCAAGCGCGTTACGCCGTGGGTCGATGTTTGATGTTATGGAGCAGCAACGATGTTACGCAGCAGGG
CAGTCGCCCTAAAACAAAGTTAAACATTATGAGGGAAGCGGTGATCGCCGAAGTATCGACTCAACTATCA
GAGGTAGTTGGCGTCATCGAGCGCCATCTCGAACCGACGTTGCTGGCCGTACATTTGTACGGCTCCGCAG
TGGATGGCGGCCTGAAGCCACACAGTGATATTGATTTGCTGGTTACGGTGACCGTAAGGCTTGATGAAAC
AACGCGGCGAGCTTTGATCAACGACCTTTTGGAAACTTCGGCTTCCCCTGGAGAGAGCGAGATTCTCCGC
GCTGTAGAAGTCACCATTGTTGTGCACGACGACATCATTCCGTGGCGTTATCCAGCTAAGCGCGAACTGC
AATTTGGAGAATGGCAGCGCAATGACATTCTTGCAGGTATCTTCGAGCCAGCCACGATCGACATTGATCT
GGCTATCTTGCTGACAAAAGCAAGAGAACATAGCGTTGCCTTGGTAGGTCCAGCGGCGGAGGAACTCTTT
GATCCGGTTCCTGAACAGGATCTATTTGAGGCGCTAAATGAAACCTTAACGCTATGGAACTCGCCGCCCG
ACTGGGCTGGCGATGAGCGAAATGTAGTGCTTACGTTGTCCCGCATTTGGTACAGCGCAGTAACCGGCAA
AATCGCGCCGAAGGATGTCGCTGCCGACTGGGCAATGGAGCGCCTGCCGGCCCAGTATCAGCCCGTCATA
CTTGAAGCTAGACAGGCTTATCTTGGACAAGAAGAAGATCGCTTGGCCTCGCGCGCAGATCAGTTGGAAG
AATTTGTCCACTACGTGAAAGGCGAGATCACCAAGGTAGTCGGCAAATAACCCTCGAGCCACCCATGACC
AAAATCCCTTAACGTGAGTTACGCGTCGTTCCACTGAGCGTCAGACCCCGTAGAAAAGATCAAAGGATCT
TCTTGAGATCCTTTTTTTCTGCGCGTAATCTGCTGCTTGCAAACAAAAAAACCACCGCTACCAGCGGTGG
TTTGTTTGCCGGATCAAGAGCTACCAACTCTTTTTCCGAAGGTAACTGGCTTCAGCAGAGCGCAGATACC
AAATACTGTTCTTCTAGTGTAGCCGTAGTTAGGCCACCACTTCAAGAACTCTGTAGCACCGCCTACATAC
CTCGCTCTGCTAATCCTGTTACCAGTGGCTGCTGCCAGTGGCGATAAGTCGTGTCTTACCGGGTTGGACT
CAAGACGATAGTTACCGGATAAGGCGCAGCGGTCGGGCTGAACGGGGGGTTCGTGCACACAGCCCAGCTT
GGAGCGAAC
Features (pLannotate 1.2.2; 12 found; start..end, strand, type, name):
    415..507     +  CDS            lacI (fragment): lac repressor; lacI; The lac repressor binds to the lac operator to inhibit transcription in E. coli. This inhibition can be relieved by adding lactose or isopropyl-β-D-thiogalactopyranoside (IPTG).
    562..589     -  terminator     rrnB T2 terminator: transcription terminator T2 from the E. coli rrnB gene
    721..764     +  terminator     rrnB T1 terminator: Escherichia coli rrnB; transcription terminator T1 from the E. coli rrnB gene
    811..847     -  CDS            lacZα (fragment): LacZα fragment of β-galactosidase; lacZ fragment
    863..959     +  protein_bind   attL1: mutant version of attL; recombination site for the Gateway® LR reaction LR Clonase™
    992..1651    +  CDS            M: VME1_SARS - Experimental evidence at protein level: Swiss-Prot protein existence level 1. Component of the viral envelope that plays a central role in virus morphogenesis and assembly via its interactions with other viral proteins. From Severe acute respiratory syndrome coronavirus (SARS-CoV).
   1683..1781    -  protein_bind   attL2: mutant version of attL; recombination site for the Gateway® LR reaction LR Clonase™
   1799..1817    -  promoter       T7 promoter: promoter for bacteriophage T7 RNA polymerase
   2007..2030    +  promoter       Pc promoter (fragment): intI1 (promoter lies within the coding sequence); class 1 integron promoter
   2206..2262    +  CDS            GmR (fragment): gentamycin acetyltransferase; aacC1; confers resistance to gentamycin
   2269..3060    +  CDS            SmR: aminoglycoside adenylyltransferase (Murphy, 1985); aadA; confers resistance to spectinomycin and streptomycin
   3153..232     +  rep_origin     ori (across the origin): high-copy-number ColE1/pMB1/pBR322/pUC origin of replication
