>Addgene plasmid #168840 | pEntry_SARS-CoV-1-Membrane | analyzer sequence | sequence record 327243
CTACCAGCGGTGGTTTGTTTGCCGGATCAAGAGCTACCAACTCTTTTTCCGAAGGTAACTGGCTTCAGCA
GAGCGCAGATACCAAATACTGTCCTTCTAGTGTAGCCGTAGTTAGGCCACCACTTCAAGAACTCTGTAGC
ACCGCCTACATACCTCGCTCTGCTAATCCTGTTACCAGTGGCTGCTGCCAGTGGCGATAAGTCGTGTCTT
ACCGGGTTGGACTCAAGACGATAGTTACCGGATAAGGCGCAGCGGTCGGGCTGAACGGGGGGTTCGTGCA
CACAGCCCAGCTTGGAGCGAACGACCTACACCGAACTGAGATACCTACAGCGTGAGCATTGAGAAAGCGC
CACGCTTCCCGAAGGGAGAAAGGCGGACAGGTATCCGGTAAGCGGCAGGGTCGGAACAGGAGAGCGCACG
AGGGAGCTTCCAGGGGGAAACGCCTGGTATCTTTATAGTCCTGTCGGGTTTCGCCACCTCTGACTTGAGC
GTCGATTTTTGTGATGCTCGTCAGGGGGGCGGAGCCTATGGAAAAACGCCAGCAACGCGGCCTTTTTACG
GTTCCTGGCCTTTTGCTGGCCTTTTGCTCACATGTTCTTTCCTGCGTTATCCCCTGATTCTGTGGATAAC
CGTATTACCGCCTTTGAGTGAGCTGATACCGCTCGCCGCAGCCGAACGACCGAGCGCAGCGAGTCAGTGA
GCGAGGAAGCGGAAGAGCGCCCAATACGCAAACCGCCTCTCCCCGCGCGTTGGCCGATTCATTAATGCAG
CTGGCACGACAGGTTTCCCGACTGGAAAGCGGGCAGTGAGCGCAACGCAATTAATACGCGTACCGCTAGC
CAGGAAGAGTTTGTAGAAACGCAAAAAGGCCATCCGTCAGGATGGCCTTCTGCTTAGTTTGATGCCTGGC
AGTTTATGGCGGGCGTCCTGCCCGCCACCCTCCGGGCCGTTGCTTCACAACGTTCAAATCCGCTCCCGGC
GGATTTGTCCTACTCAGGAGAGCGTTCACCGACAAACAACAGATAAAACGAAAGGCCCAGTCTTCCGACT
GAGCCTTTCGTTTTATTTGATGCCTGGCAGTTCCCTACTCTCGCGTTAACGCTAGCATGGATGTTTTCCC
AGTCACGACGTTGTAAAACGACGGCCAGTCTTAAGCTCGGGCCCCAAATAATGATTTTATTTTGACTGAT
AGTGACCTGTTCGTTGCAACAAATTGATGAGCAATGCTTTTTTATAATGCCAACTTTGTACAAAAAAGCA
GAAGGGCCGTCAAGGCCAGGATCCATGGGATCCGCAGACAACGGTACTATTACCGTTGAGGAGCTTAAAC
AACTCCTGGAACAATGGAACCTAGTAATAGGTTTCCTATTCCTAGCCTGGATTATGTTACTACAATTTGC
CTATTCTAATCGGAACAGGTTTTTGTACATAATAAAGCTTGTTTTCCTCTGGCTCTTGTGGCCAGTAACA
CTTGCTTGTTTTGTGCTTGCTGCTGTCTACAGAATTAATTGGGTGACTGGCGGGATTGCGATTGCAATGG
CTTGTATTGTAGGCTTGATGTGGCTTAGCTACTTCGTTGCTTCCTTCAGGCTGTTTGCTCGTACCCGCTC
AATGTGGTCATTCAACCCAGAAACAAACATTCTTCTCAATGTGCCTCTCCGGGGGACAATTGTGACCAGA
CCGCTCATGGAAAGTGAACTTGTCATTGGTGCTGTGATCATTCGTGGTCACTTGCGAATGGCCGGACACT
CCCTAGGGCGCTGTGACATTAAGGACCTGCCAAAAGAGATCACTGTGGCTACATCACGAACGCTTTCTTA
TTACAAATTAGGAGCGTCGCAGCGTGTAGGCACTGATTCAGGTTTTGCTGCATACAACCGCTACCGTATT
GGAAACTATAAATTAAATACAGACCACGCCGGTAGCAACGACAATATTGCTTTGCTAGTACAGCTTAATT
AAGACGCGATCGCGGCCTCATGGGCCCAGCTTTCTTGTACAAAGTTGGCATTATAAAAAATAATTGCTCA
TCAATTTGTTGCAACGAACAGGTCACTATCAGTCAAAATAAAATCATTATTTGCCATCCAGCTGATATCC
CCTATAGTGAGTCGTATTACATGGTCATAGCTGTTTCCTGGCAGCTCTGGCCCGTGTCTCAAAATCTCTG
ATGTTACATTGCACAAGATAAAAATATATCATCATGCCTCCTCTAGACCAGCCAGGACAGAAATGCCTCG
ACTTCGCTGCTGCCCAAGGTTGCCGGGTGACGCACACCGTGGAAACGGATGAAGGCACGAACCCAGTGGA
CATAAGCCTGTTCGGTTCGTAAGCTGTAATGCAAGTAGCGTATGCGCTCACGCAACTGGTCCAGAACCTT
GACCGAACGCAGCGGTGGTAACGGCGCAGTGGCGGTTTTCATGGCTTGTTATGACTGTTTTTTTGGGGTA
CAGTCTATGCCTCGGGCATCCAAGCAGCAAGCGCGTTACGCCGTGGGTCGATGTTTGATGTTATGGAGCA
GCAACGATGTTACGCAGCAGGGCAGTCGCCCTAAAACAAAGTTAAACATCATGAGGGAAGCGGTGATCGC
CGAAGTATCGACTCAACTATCAGAGGTAGTTGGCGTCATCGAGCGCCATCTCGAACCGACGTTGCTGGCC
GTACATTTGTACGGCTCCGCAGTGGATGGCGGCCTGAAGCCACACAGTGATATTGATTTGCTGGTTACGG
TGACCGTAAGGCTTGATGAAACAACGCGGCGAGCTTTGATCAACGACCTTTTGGAAACTTCGGCTTCCCC
TGGAGAGAGCGAGATTCTCCGCGCTGTAGAAGTCACCATTGTTGTGCACGACGACATCATTCCGTGGCGT
TATCCAGCTAAGCGCGAACTGCAATTTGGAGAATGGCAGCGCAATGACATTCTTGCAGGTATCTTCGAGC
CAGCCACGATCGACATTGATCTGGCTATCTTGCTGACAAAAGCAAGAGAACATAGCGTTGCCTTGGTAGG
TCCAGCGGCGGAGGAACTCTTTGATCCGGTTCCTGAACAGGATCTATTTGAGGCGCTAAATGAAACCTTA
ACGCTATGGAACTCGCCGCCCGACTGGGCTGGCGATGAGCGAAATGTAGTGCTTACGTTGTCCCGCATTT
GGTACAGCGCAGTAACCGGCAAAATCGCGCCGAAGGATGTCGCTGCCGACTGGGCAATGGAGCGCCTGCC
GGCCCAGTATCAGCCCGTCATACTTGAAGCTAGACAGGCTTATCTTGGACAAGAAGAAGATCGCTTGGCC
TCGCGCGCAGATCAGTTGGAAGAATTTGTCCACTACGTGAAAGGCGAGATCACCAAGGTAGTCGGCAAAT
AACCCTCGAGCCACCCATGACCAAAATCCCTTAACGTGAGTTACGCGTCGTTCCACTGAGCGTCAGACCC
CGTAGAAAAGATCAAAGGATCTTCTTGAGATCCTTTTTTTCTGCGCGTAATCTGCTGCTTGCAAACAAAA
AAACCACCG
Features (pLannotate 1.2.2; 12 found; start..end, strand, type, name):
    717..809     +  CDS            lacI (fragment): lac repressor; lacI; The lac repressor binds to the lac operator to inhibit transcription in E. coli. This inhibition can be relieved by adding lactose or isopropyl-β-D-thiogalactopyranoside (IPTG).
    864..891     -  terminator     rrnB T2 terminator: transcription terminator T2 from the E. coli rrnB gene
   1023..1066    +  terminator     rrnB T1 terminator: Escherichia coli rrnB; transcription terminator T1 from the E. coli rrnB gene
   1113..1149    -  CDS            lacZα (fragment): LacZα fragment of β-galactosidase; lacZ fragment
   1165..1261    +  protein_bind   attL1: mutant version of attL; recombination site for the Gateway® LR reaction LR Clonase™
   1294..1953    +  CDS            M: VME1_SARS - Experimental evidence at protein level: Swiss-Prot protein existence level 1. Component of the viral envelope that plays a central role in virus morphogenesis and assembly via its interactions with other viral proteins. From Severe acute respiratory syndrome coronavirus (SARS-CoV).
   1985..2083    -  protein_bind   attL2: mutant version of attL; recombination site for the Gateway® LR reaction LR Clonase™
   2101..2119    -  promoter       T7 promoter: promoter for bacteriophage T7 RNA polymerase
   2309..2332    +  promoter       Pc promoter (fragment): intI1 (promoter lies within the coding sequence); class 1 integron promoter
   2508..2564    +  CDS            GmR (fragment): gentamycin acetyltransferase; aacC1; confers resistance to gentamycin
   2571..3362    +  CDS            SmR: aminoglycoside adenylyltransferase (Murphy, 1985); aadA; confers resistance to spectinomycin and streptomycin
   3455..534     +  rep_origin     ori (across the origin): high-copy-number ColE1/pMB1/pBR322/pUC origin of replication
