[The description below was written by a language model from this plasmid's Addgene catalogue record and pLannotate feature annotations shown in this document.]
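Description:
pEntry_SARS-CoV-1-Membrane is a Gateway-compatible Entry clone built on the pENTR223.1 backbone. It carries the coding sequence for the membrane (M) protein of SARS-CoV-1, a viral envelope component with a central role in virion morphogenesis and assembly through its interactions with other viral proteins. The plasmid is about 3.5 kb and is propagated in E. coli from a high-copy ColE1/pUC-type origin. Selection is with spectinomycin, conferred by the aadA (SmR) aminoglycoside adenylyltransferase gene. A fragment of a class 1 integron Pc promoter and a short gentamicin-resistance gene remnant lie upstream of this marker. Small lacI and lacZα fragments are also annotated and appear to be non-functional backbone remnants.

The roughly 666 bp insert was produced by gene synthesis and cloned between SfiI sites. It sits between attL1 and attL2, so an LR Clonase reaction can move the ORF directionally into any attR-containing Destination vector for expression in a chosen host or assay system. The depositor's linkers place BamHI sites around a start codon on the 5′ side, and PacI and AsiSI sites around a stop codon on the 3′ side. This layout suggests the start and stop codons can be removed by restriction digestion to permit N- or C-terminal fusions, although the record does not spell this out. The Entry vector has no promoter positioned to express the insert. The rrnB T1 and T2 terminators upstream of attL1 insulate the cassette from read-through transcription, and a T7 promoter lies beyond attL2 in the reverse orientation. The two feature tables describe the same 3,509 nt sequence and differ only in their start coordinate. The clone belongs to a collection of human coronavirus protein-coding sequences intended as a flexible resource for downstream functional and interaction studies.
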