Addgene plasmid #168840: pEntry_SARS-CoV-1-Membrane
Purpose: Gateway-compatible Entry vector
Depositing lab: Pascal Falter-Braun. Depositing organization: Helmholtz Munich. Publication: A resource of human coronavirus protein-coding sequences in a flexible, multipurpose Gateway Entry clone collection. Weller B, Lin CW, Pogoutse O, Sauer M, Marin-de la Rosa N, Strobel A, Young V, Knapp JJ, Rayhan A, Falter C, Kim DK, Roth FP, Falter-Braun P. G3 (Bethesda). 2023 Jul 5;13(7):jkad105. doi: 10.1093/g3journal/jkad105. PubMed 37267226.
Backbone
  Vector backbone: pENTR223.1*SfiI
  Backbone size w/o insert (bp): 2800
  Vector type: Gateway-compatible Entry vector
Growth in bacteria
  Bacterial resistance: Spectinomycin, 50 μg/mL
  Growth temperature: 37°C
  Growth strain: DH5alpha
  Copy number: High Copy
Gene/Insert
  Gene/Insert name: SARS-CoV-1-Membrane (alt name: Membrane (M))
  Species: Other
  Insert size (bp): 666
  Entrez Gene: M (a.k.a. sars5)
  Cloning method: Restriction Enzyme; 5′ cloning site SfiI (unknown if destroyed); 3′ cloning site SfiI (unknown if destroyed)
  Sequencing primers: 5′ M13 uni (-21); 3′ M13 rev (-29)
Resource information
  A portion of this plasmid was derived from a plasmid made by: Synthesized by Twist Bioscience
Terms and licenses: Academic/Nonprofit Terms; Industry Terms: Not Available to Industry
Depositor comments: 5'-linker: SfiI-BamHI-ATG-BamHI (GGCCGTCAaggccaggatccatgggatcc), 3'-linker: PacI-TAA-AsiSI-SfiI (cttaatTAAgacgcgatcgcggcctcatGGGCC).
How to cite: pEntry_SARS-CoV-1-Membrane was a gift from Pascal Falter-Braun (Addgene plasmid # 168840 ; http://n2t.net/addgene:168840 ; RRID:Addgene_168840)
