>Addgene plasmid #168840 | pEntry_SARS-CoV-1-Membrane | depositor partial sequence | sequence record 327244 | gene-specific Insert sequence
GCAGACAACGGTACTATTACCGTTGAGGAGCTTAAACAACTCCTGGAACAATGGAACCTAGTAATAGGTT
TCCTATTCCTAGCCTGGATTATGTTACTACAATTTGCCTATTCTAATCGGAACAGGTTTTTGTACATAAT
AAAGCTTGTTTTCCTCTGGCTCTTGTGGCCAGTAACACTTGCTTGTTTTGTGCTTGCTGCTGTCTACAGA
ATTAATTGGGTGACTGGCGGGATTGCGATTGCAATGGCTTGTATTGTAGGCTTGATGTGGCTTAGCTACT
TCGTTGCTTCCTTCAGGCTGTTTGCTCGTACCCGCTCAATGTGGTCATTCAACCCAGAAACAAACATTCT
TCTCAATGTGCCTCTCCGGGGGACAATTGTGACCAGACCGCTCATGGAAAGTGAACTTGTCATTGGTGCT
GTGATCATTCGTGGTCACTTGCGAATGGCCGGACACTCCCTAGGGCGCTGTGACATTAAGGACCTGCCAA
AAGAGATCACTGTGGCTACATCACGAACGCTTTCTTATTACAAATTAGGAGCGTCGCAGCGTGTAGGCAC
TGATTCAGGTTTTGCTGCATACAACCGCTACCGTATTGGAAACTATAAATTAAATACAGACCACGCCGGT
AGCAACGACAATATTGCTTTGCTAGTACAG
